Addgene plasmid #142949: TFORF2484
Purpose: Lentiviral vector for overexpressing transcription factor ORFs with unique 24-bp barcodes. Barcodes facilitate identification of transcription factors in pooled screens.
Depositing lab: Feng Zhang. Depositing organization: Broad Institute. Publication: A transcription factor atlas of directed differentiation. Joung J, Ma S, Tay T, Geiger-Schuller KR, Kirchgatterer PC, Verdine VK, Guo B, Arias-Garcia MA, Allen WE, Singh A, Kuksenko O, Abudayyeh OO, Gootenberg JS, Fu Z, Macrae RK, Buenrostro JD, Regev A, Zhang F. Cell. 2023 Jan 5;186(1):209-229.e26. doi: 10.1016/j.cell.2022.11.026. PubMed 36608654.
Backbone
  Vector backbone: pLX_TRC317
  Backbone manufacturer: Broad Institute Genetic Perturbation Platform
  Backbone size w/o insert (bp): 8264
  Vector type: Mammalian Expression, Lentiviral
  Selectable markers: Puromycin
Growth in bacteria
  Bacterial resistance: Ampicillin, 100 μg/mL
  Growth temperature: 37°C
  Growth strain: NEB Stable
  Copy number: High Copy
Gene/Insert
  Gene/Insert name: CBX2
  Species: H. sapiens (human)
  Insert size (bp): 737
  Entrez Gene: CBX2 (a.k.a. CDCA6, M33, SRXY5)
  Promoter: EF1a
  Cloning method: Unknown
  Sequencing primers: 5′ GGGTGGAGACTGAAGTTAGGCCAG; 3′ CACATAGCGTAAAAGGAGCAACATAG
Terms and licenses: Academic/Nonprofit Terms; Industry Terms: Not Available to Industry
Depositor comments: NM_032647,ENST00000269399 . The transcription factor ORF portion of this plasmid was synthesized by Genewiz. Please test multiple small colonies in case of plasmid recombination. To make this collection available in a timely manner, a portion of this collection was not fully sequenced by Addgene. If an Addgene verified full plasmid sequence is not available, please contact us prior to placing an order to request the full sequence.
How to cite: TFORF2484 was a gift from Feng Zhang (Addgene plasmid # 142949 ; http://n2t.net/addgene:142949 ; RRID:Addgene_142949)
