[The description below was written by a language model from this plasmid's Addgene catalogue record and pLannotate feature annotations shown in this document.]
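Description:
TFORF2484 is a lentiviral mammalian expression plasmid built on the pLX_TRC317 backbone, carrying a human CBX2 open reading frame (a short isoform, about 0.74 kb, synthesized rather than cloned from cDNA) as one member of a barcoded transcription factor ORF library. In bacteria it is maintained through a high-copy ColE1/pUC-type origin and selected with ampicillin via the bla gene. An f1 origin and remnants of a lac/lacZα cloning region flanked by T7 and T3 promoters are also present in the backbone. The depositor warns that recombination can occur, as is common for plasmids with repeated LTRs.

The viral portion has a third-generation layout. An RSV promoter drives a truncated HIV-1 5' LTR, followed by the Ψ packaging signal with a partial gag sequence, the Rev response element for nuclear export of the genomic RNA, a cPPT/CTS element, and a self-inactivating ΔU3 3' LTR with a downstream SV40 polyadenylation signal. Within this transfer cassette, an SV40 early promoter expresses puromycin N-acetyltransferase for selection of transduced cells, and a separate EF-1α promoter drives the CBX2 ORF. The automated annotation labels the start of the insert as a Cbx7 fragment, which most likely reflects the conserved chromodomain shared among Polycomb CBX family members rather than a different insert. A WPRE downstream of the ORF enhances transcript stability and expression. The unique 24-bp barcode described in the record is not annotated in the feature table, so its position is not stated. The barcode allows the transcription factor to be identified in pooled overexpression screens, such as those probing directed cell differentiation.
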