Features (pLannotate 1.2.2; 31 found; start..end, strand, type, name):
      5..231     +  promoter       RSV promoter: Rous sarcoma virus enhancer/promoter
    232..412     +  LTR            5' LTR (truncated): truncated 5' long terminal repeat (LTR) from HIV-1
    459..584     +  misc_feature   HIV-1 Ψ: packaging signal of human immunodeficiency virus type 1
    568..931     +  CDS            HIV-1 gag (fragment): gag protein from human immunodeficiency virus 1; gag
   1077..1310    +  misc_feature   RRE: The Rev response element (RRE) of HIV-1 allows for Rev-dependent mRNA export from the nucleus to the cytoplasm.
   1687..1713    +  CDS            Rev (fragment): human immunodeficiency virus 1 (HIV-1) Rev protein; rev; enhances nuclear export of unspliced and incompletely spliced viral mRNAs
   1720..1743    +  promoter       SV40 promoter (fragment): SV40 early promoter
   1744..1815    +  promoter       SV40 promoter (fragment): SV40 enhancer and early promoter
   1839..1974    +  rep_origin     SV40 ori: SV40 origin of replication
   2020..2616    +  CDS            PuroR (fragment): puromycin N-acetyltransferase; pac from Streptomyces; confers resistance to puromycin
   2665..2782    +  misc_feature   cPPT/CTS: central polypurine tract and central termination sequence of HIV-1
   2847..2913    +  CDS            small t antigen (fragment): SV40 (simian virus 40) small t antigen
   2920..4098    +  promoter       EF-1α promoter: strong constitutive promoter for human elongation factor EF-1α
   4121..4363    +  CDS            Cbx7 (fragment): CBX7_MOUSE - Also known as D15Ertd417e. Experimental evidence at protein level: Swiss-Prot protein existence level 1. Component of a Polycomb group (PcG) multiprotein PRC1-like complex, a complex class required to maintain the transcriptionally repressive state of many genes, including Hox genes, throughout development (PubMed:16537902, PubMed:22226355). PcG PRC1 complex acts via chromatin remodeling and modification of histones; it mediates monoubiquitination of histone H2A 'Lys-119', rendering chromatin heritably changed in its expressibility. Promotes histone H3 trimethylation at 'Lys-9' (H
   4763..4816    +  promoter       U6 promoter (fragment): RNA polymerase III promoter for human U6 snRNA
   4858..5446    +  misc_feature   WPRE: woodchuck hepatitis virus posttranscriptional regulatory element
   5497..5516    +  misc_feature   cPPT/CTS (fragment): central polypurine tract and central termination sequence of HIV-1
   5518..5751    +  LTR            3' LTR (ΔU3): self-inactivating 3' long terminal repeat (LTR) from HIV-1
   5829..5950    +  polyA_signal   SV40 poly(A) signal: SV40 polyadenylation signal
   5990..6125    +  rep_origin     SV40 ori: SV40 origin of replication
   6146..6164    -  promoter       T7 promoter: promoter for bacteriophage T7 RNA polymerase
   6172..6327    +  CDS            lacZα (fragment): LacZα fragment of β-galactosidase; lacZ fragment
   6332..6760    +  rep_origin     f1 ori (sequence partly withheld): f1 bacteriophage origin of replication; arrow indicates direction of (+) strand synthesis
   6813..6917    +  promoter       AmpR promoter: bla
   6918..7778    +  CDS            AmpR: β-lactamase; bla; confers resistance to ampicillin, carbenicillin, and related antibiotics
   7949..8537    +  rep_origin     ori: high-copy-number ColE1/pMB1/pBR322/pUC origin of replication
   8720..8812    +  CDS            lacI (fragment): lac repressor; lacI; The lac repressor binds to the lac operator to inhibit transcription in E. coli. This inhibition can be relieved by adding lactose or isopropyl-β-D-thiogalactopyranoside (IPTG).
   8825..8846    +  protein_bind   CAP binding site: CAP binding activates transcription in the presence of cAMP. E. coli catabolite activator protein
   8861..8891    +  promoter       lac promoter: promoter for the E. coli lac operon
   8899..8915    +  protein_bind   lac operator: The lac repressor binds to the lac operator to inhibit transcription in E. coli. This inhibition can be relieved by adding lactose or isopropyl-β-D-thiogalactopyranoside (IPTG). lac repressor encoded by lacI
   8960..8978    +  promoter       T3 promoter: promoter for bacteriophage T3 RNA polymerase
>Addgene plasmid #142949 | TFORF2484 | addgene full sequence | sequence record 397299 | Addgene NGS Result
TTAATGTAGTCTTATGCAATACTCTTGTAGTCTTGCAACATGGTAACGATGAGTTAGCAACATGCCTTAC
AAGGAGAGAAAAAGCACCGTGCATGCCGATTGGTGGAAGTAAGGTGGTACGATCGTGCCTTATTAGGAAG
GCAACAGACGGGTCTGACATGGATTGGACGAACCACTGAATTGCCGCATTGCAGAGATATTGTATTTAAG
TGCCTAGCTCGATACATAAACGGGTCTCTCTGGTTAGACCAGATCTGAGCCTGGGAGCTCTCTGGCTAAC
TAGGGAACCCACTGCTTAAGCCTCAATAAAGCTTGCCTTGAGTGCTTCAAGTAGTGTGTGCCCGTCTGTT
GTGTGACTCTGGTAACTAGAGATCCCTCAGACCCTTTTAGTCAGTGTGGAAAATCTCTAGCAGTGGCGCC
CGAACAGGGACTTGAAAGCGAAAGGGAAACCAGAGGAGCTCTCTCGACGCAGGACTCGGCTTGCTGAAGC
GCGCACGGCAAGAGGCGAGGGGCGGCGACTGGTGAGTACGCCAAAAATTTTGACTAGCGGAGGCTAGAAG
GAGAGAGATGGGTGCGAGAGCGTCAGTATTAAGCGGGGGAGAATTAGATCGCGATGGGAAAAAATTCGGT
TAAGGCCAGGGGGAAAGAAAAAATATAAATTAAAACATATAGTATGGGCAAGCAGGGAGCTAGAACGATT
CGCAGTTAATCCTGGCCTGTTAGAAACATCAGAAGGCTGTAGACAAATACTGGGACAGCTACAACCATCC
CTTCAGACAGGATCAGAAGAACTTAGATCATTATATAATACAGTAGCAACCCTCTATTGTGTGCATCAAA
GGATAGAGATAAAAGACACCAAGGAAGCTTTAGACAAGATAGAGGAAGAGCAAAACAAAAGTAAGACCAC
CGCACAGCAAGCGGCCGCTGATCTTCAGACCTGGAGGAGGAGATATGAGGGACAATTGGAGAAGTGAATT
ATATAAATATAAAGTAGTAAAAATTGAACCATTAGGAGTAGCACCCACCAAGGCAAAGAGAAGAGTGGTG
CAGAGAGAAAAAAGAGCAGTGGGAATAGGAGCTTTGTTCCTTGGGTTCTTGGGAGCAGCAGGAAGCACTA
TGGGCGCAGCGTCAATGACGCTGACGGTACAGGCCAGACAATTATTGTCTGGTATAGTGCAGCAGCAGAA
CAATTTGCTGAGGGCTATTGAGGCGCAACAGCATCTGTTGCAACTCACAGTCTGGGGCATCAAGCAGCTC
CAGGCAAGAATCCTGGCTGTGGAAAGATACCTAAAGGATCAACAGCTCCTGGGGATTTGGGGTTGCTCTG
GAAAACTCATTTGCACCACTGCTGTGCCTTGGAATGCTAGTTGGAGTAATAAATCTCTGGAACAGATTTG
GAATCACACGACCTGGATGGAGTGGGACAGAGAAATTAACAATTACACAAGCTTAATACACTCCTTAATT
GAAGAATCGCAAAACCAGCAAGAAAAGAATGAACAAGAATTATTGGAATTAGATAAATGGGCAAGTTTGT
GGAATTGGTTTAACATAACAAATTGGCTGTGGTATATAAAATTATTCATAATGATAGTAGGAGGCTTGGT
AGGTTTAAGAATAGTTTTTGCTGTACTTTCTATAGTGAATAGAGTTAGGCAGGGATATTCACCATTATCG
TTTCAGACCCACCTCCCAACCCCGAGGGGACCCATGCATTGCATCTCAATTAGTCAGCAACCAGGTGTGG
AAAGTCCCCAGGCTCCCCAGCAGGCAGAAGTATGCAAAGCATGCGTCTCAATTAGTCAGCAACCATAGTC
CCGCCCCTAACTCCGCCCATCCCGCCCCTAACTCCGCCCAGTTCCGCCCATTCTCCGCCCCATGGCTGAC
TAATTTTTTTTATTTATGCAGAGGCCGAGGCCGCCTCGGCCTCTGAGCTATTCCAGAAGTAGTGAGGAGG
CTTTTTTGGAGGCCTAGGCTTTTGCAAAAAGCTTTCTAGAGGTACCACCGGAGCTTACCATGACCGAGTA
CAAGCCCACGGTGCGCCTCGCCACCCGCGACGACGTCCCCAGGGCCGTACGCACCCTCGCCGCCGCGTTC
GCCGACTACCCCGCCACGCGCCACACCGTCGATCCGGACCGCCACATCGAGCGGGTCACCGAGCTGCAAG
AACTCTTCCTCACGCGCGTCGGGCTCGACATCGGCAAGGTGTGGGTCGCGGACGACGGCGCCGCCGTGGC
GGTCTGGACCACGCCGGAGAGCGTCGAAGCGGGGGCGGTGTTCGCCGAGATCGGCCCGCGCATGGCCGAG
TTGAGCGGTTCCCGGCTGGCCGCGCAGCAACAGATGGAAGGCCTCCTGGCGCCGCACCGGCCCAAGGAGC
CCGCGTGGTTCCTGGCCACCGTCGGCGTCTCGCCCGACCACCAGGGCAAGGGTCTGGGCAGCGCCGTCGT
GCTCCCCGGAGTGGAGGCGGCCGAGCGCGCCGGGGTGCCCGCCTTCCTGGAGACCTCCGCGCCCCGCAAC
CTCCCCTTCTACGAGCGGCTCGGCTTCACCGTCACCGCCGACGTCGAGGTGCCCGAAGGACCGCGCACCT
GGTGCATGACCCGCAAGCCCGGTGCCAGTTAACGAATTCTAGATCTTGAGACAAATGGCAGTATTCATCC
ACAATTTTAAAAGAAAAGGGGGGATTGGGGGGTACAGTGCAGGGGAAAGAATAGTAGACATAATAGCAAC
AGACATACAAACTAAAGAATTACAAAAACAAATTACAAAAATTCAAAATTTTCGGGTTTATTACAGGGAC
AGCAGAGATCCACTTTGGCGCCGGCTCGAGGCCTGCAGGTGCAAAGATGGATAAAGTTTTAAACAGAGAG
GAATCTTTGCAGCTAATGGACCTTCTAGGTCTTGAAAGGAGTGGGAATTGGCTCCGGTGCCCGTCAGTGG
GCAGAGCGCACATCGCCCACAGTCCCCGAGAAGTTGGGGGGAGGGGTCGGCAATTGAACCGGTGCCTAGA
GAAGGTGGCGCGGGGTAAACTGGGAAAGTGATGTCGTGTACTGGCTCCGCCTTTTTCCCGAGGGTGGGGG
AGAACCGTATATAAGTGCAGTAGTCGCCGTGAACGTTCTTTTTCGCAACGGGTTTGCCGCCAGAACACAG
GTAAGTGCCGTGTGTGGTTCCCGCGGGCCTGGCCTCTTTACGGGTTATGGCCCTTGCGTGCCTTGAATTA
CTTCCACCTGGCTGCAGTACGTGATTCTTGATCCCGAGCTTCGGGTTGGAAGTGGGTGGGAGAGTTCGAG
GCCTTGCGCTTAAGGAGCCCCTTCGCCTCGTGCTTGAGTTGAGGCCTGGCCTGGGCGCTGGGGCCGCCGC
GTGCGAATCTGGTGGCACCTTCGCGCCTGTCTCGCTGCTTTCGATAAGTCTCTAGCCATTTAAAATTTTT
GATGACCTGCTGCGACGCTTTTTTTCTGGCAAGATAGTCTTGTAAATGCGGGCCAAGATCTGCACACTGG
TATTTCGGTTTTTGGGGCCGCGGGCGGCGACGGGGCCCGTGCGTCCCAGCGCACATGTTCGGCGAGGCGG
GGCCTGCGAGCGCGGCCACCGAGAATCGGACGGGGGTAGTCTCAAGCTGGCCGGCCTGCTCTGGTGCCTG
GCCTCGCGCCGCCGTGTATCGCCCCGCCCTGGGCGGCAAGGCTGGCCCGGTCGGCACCAGTTGCGTGAGC
GGAAAGATGGCCGCTTCCCGGCCCTGCTGCAGGGAGCTCAAAATGGAGGACGCGGCGCTCGGGAGAGCGG
GCGGGTGAGTCACCCACACAAAGGAAAAGGGCCTTTCCGTCCTCAGCCGTCGCTTCATGTGACTCCACGG
AGTACCGGGCGCCGTCCAGGCACCTCGATTAGTTCTCGAGCTTTTGGAGTACGTCGTCTTTAGGTTGGGG
GGAGGGGTTTTATGCGATGGAGTTTCCCCACACTGAGTGGGTGGAGACTGAAGTTAGGCCAGCTTGGCAC
TTGATGTAATTCTCCTTGGAATTTGCCCTTTTTGAGTTTGGATCTTGGTTCATTCTCAAGCCTCAGACAG
TGGTTCAAAGTTTTTTTCTTCCATTTCAGGTGTCGTGAGGCTAGCACCGCCACCATGGAGGAGCTGAGCA
GCGTGGGCGAGCAGGTCTTCGCCGCCGAGTGCATCCTGAGCAAGCGGCTCCGCAAGGGCAAGCTGGAGTA
CCTGGTCAAGTGGCGCGGCTGGTCCTCCAAACATAACAGCTGGGAGCCGGAGGAGAACATCCTGGACCCG
AGGCTGCTCCTGGCCTTCCAGAAGAAGGAACATGAGAAGGAGGTGCAGAACCGGAAGAGAGGCAAGAGGC
CGAGAGGCCGGCCAAGGAAGCTCACTGCCATGTCCTCCTGCAGCCGGCGCTCCAAGCTCAAGGTGGGTGG
CTGCGCTGGGTATGCTGACCCCACCTCCCAGCACCCCCTTGGCGTAGGGGGCAGGCAGAGGGAGGGTTTG
GGGCCCTCAGGAAGGGGGTGGCACTTCTGCCAACAGTCTGTCCCTCTACTCGGAAAACAGGAGCCCCCTT
TCTTCCTGTCTCTCAGCTTCTGCTGCCAGGGGCCCCAGCCGGCTGAGAGTTCCTCCCCGCCCCTCCCAGG
GGCTTCCTGCTTCAGCCTGTCCTGCACGCCTCTCTGCTGGGTGGCAGGGTCAAACTGCTGCAGACAAGCA
CTCTTCCCTCCCAGGGGGTCCTTGGGGGACGGAAAGGAACAGGAAGCATGCGTACAGTAGTAATGAACTA
GTCCGTAACTTGAAAGTATTTCGATTTCTTGGCTTTATATATCTTGTGGAAAGGACGATATAATATCTAA
CGGTGGGTTTACACGCGTTAAGTCGACAATCAACCTCTGGATTACAAAATTTGTGAAAGATTGACTGGTA
TTCTTAACTATGTTGCTCCTTTTACGCTATGTGGATACGCTGCTTTAATGCCTTTGTATCATGCTATTGC
TTCCCGTATGGCTTTCATTTTCTCCTCCTTGTATAAATCCTGGTTGCTGTCTCTTTATGAGGAGTTGTGG
CCCGTTGTCAGGCAACGTGGCGTGGTGTGCACTGTGTTTGCTGACGCAACCCCCACTGGTTGGGGCATTG
CCACCACCTGTCAGCTCCTTTCCGGGACTTTCGCTTTCCCCCTCCCTATTGCCACGGCGGAACTCATCGC
CGCCTGCCTTGCCCGCTGCTGGACAGGGGCTCGGCTGTTGGGCACTGACAATTCCGTGGTGTTGTCGGGG
AAATCATCGTCCTTTCCTTGGCTGCTCGCCTGTGTTGCCACCTGGATTCTGCGCGGGACGTCCTTCTGCT
ACGTCCCTTCGGCCCTCAATCCAGCGGACCTTCCTTCCCGCGGCCTGCTGCCGGCTCTGCGGCCTCTTCC
GCGTCTTCGCCTTCGCCCTCAGACGAGTCGGATCTCCCTTTGGGCCGCCTCCCCGCGTCGACTTTAAGAC
CAATGACTTACAAGGCAGCTGTAGATCTTAGCCACTTTTTAAAAGAAAAGGGGGGACTGGAAGGGCTAAT
TCACTCCCAACGAAGACAAGATCTGCTTTTTGCTTGTACTGGGTCTCTCTGGTTAGACCAGATCTGAGCC
TGGGAGCTCTCTGGCTAACTAGGGAACCCACTGCTTAAGCCTCAATAAAGCTTGCCTTGAGTGCTTCAAG
TAGTGTGTGCCCGTCTGTTGTGTGACTCTGGTAACTAGAGATCCCTCAGACCCTTTTAGTCAGTGTGGAA
AATCTCTAGCAGTACGTATAGTAGTTCATGTCATCTTATTATTCAGTATTTATAACTTGCAAAGAAATGA
ATATCAGAGAGTGAGAGGAACTTGTTTATTGCAGCTTATAATGGTTACAAATAAAGCAATAGCATCACAA
ATTTCACAAATAAAGCATTTTTTTCACTGCATTCTAGTTGTGGTTTGTCCAAACTCATCAATGTATCTTA
TCATGTCTGGCTCTAGCTATCCCGCCCCTAACTCCGCCCATCCCGCCCCTAACTCCGCCCAGTTCCGCCC
ATTCTCCGCCCCATGGCTGACTAATTTTTTTTATTTATGCAGAGGCCGAGGCCGCCTCGGCCTCTGAGCT
ATTCCAGAAGTAGTGAGGAGGCTTTTTTGGAGGCCTAGGGACGTACCCAATTCGCCCTATAGTGAGTCGT
ATTACGCGCGCTCACTGGCCGTCGTTTTACAACGTCGTGACTGGGAAAACCCTGGCGTTACCCAACTTAA
TCGCCTTGCAGCACATCCCCCTTTCGCCAGCTGGCGTAATAGCGAAGAGGCCCGCACCGATCGCCCTTCC
CAACAGTTGCGCAGCCTGAATGGCGAATGGG
[124 nt withheld, positions 6332-6455]
C
[91 nt withheld, positions 6457-6547]
A
[49 nt withheld, positions 6549-6597]
CCTTTGACGTTGGAGTCCACGTTCTTT
[37 nt withheld, positions 6625-6661]
ACCCTATCTCGGTCTATTCTTTTGATTTATAAGGGATTTTGCCGATTTCGGCCTATTGGTTAAAAAATGA
GCTGATTTAACAAAAATTTAACGCGAATTTTAACAAAATATTAACGCTTACAATTTAGGTGGCACTTTTC
GGGGAAATGTGCGCGGAACCCCTATTTGTTTATTTTTCTAAATACATTCAAATATGTATCCGCTCATGAG
ACAATAACCCTGATAAATGCTTCAATAATATTGAAAAAGGAAGAGTATGAGTATTCAACATTTCCGTGTC
GCCCTTATTCCCTTTTTTGCGGCATTTTGCCTTCCTGTTTTTGCTCACCCAGAAACGCTGGTGAAAGTAA
AAGATGCTGAAGATCAGTTGGGTGCACGAGTGGGTTACATCGAACTGGATCTCAACAGCGGTAAGATCCT
TGAGAGTTTTCGCCCCGAAGAACGTTTTCCAATGATGAGCACTTTTAAAGTTCTGCTATGTGGCGCGGTA
TTATCCCGTATTGACGCCGGGCAAGAGCAACTCGGTCGCCGCATACACTATTCTCAGAATGACTTGGTTG
AGTACTCACCAGTCACAGAAAAGCATCTTACGGATGGCATGACAGTAAGAGAATTATGCAGTGCTGCCAT
AACCATGAGTGATAACACTGCGGCCAACTTACTTCTGACAACGATCGGAGGACCGAAGGAGCTAACCGCT
TTTTTGCACAACATGGGGGATCATGTAACTCGCCTTGATCGTTGGGAACCGGAGCTGAATGAAGCCATAC
CAAACGACGAGCGTGACACCACGATGCCTGTAGCAATGGCAACAACGTTGCGCAAACTATTAACTGGCGA
ACTACTTACTCTAGCTTCCCGGCAACAATTAATAGACTGGATGGAGGCGGATAAAGTTGCAGGACCACTT
CTGCGCTCGGCCCTTCCGGCTGGCTGGTTTATTGCTGATAAATCTGGAGCCGGTGAGCGTGGGTCTCGCG
GTATCATTGCAGCACTGGGGCCAGATGGTAAGCCCTCCCGTATCGTAGTTATCTACACGACGGGGAGTCA
GGCAACTATGGATGAACGAAATAGACAGATCGCTGAGATAGGTGCCTCACTGATTAAGCATTGGTAACTG
TCAGACCAAGTTTACTCATATATACTTTAGATTGATTTAAAACTTCATTTTTAATTTAAAAGGATCTAGG
TGAAGATCCTTTTTGATAATCTCATGACCAAAATCCCTTAACGTGAGTTTTCGTTCCACTGAGCGTCAGA
CCCCGTAGAAAAGATCAAAGGATCTTCTTGAGATCCTTTTTTTCTGCGCGTAATCTGCTGCTTGCAAACA
AAAAAACCACCGCTACCAGCGGTGGTTTGTTTGCCGGATCAAGAGCTACCAACTCTTTTTCCGAAGGTAA
CTGGCTTCAGCAGAGCGCAGATACCAAATACTGTTCTTCTAGTGTAGCCGTAGTTAGGCCACCACTTCAA
GAACTCTGTAGCACCGCCTACATACCTCGCTCTGCTAATCCTGTTACCAGTGGCTGCTGCCAGTGGCGAT
AAGTCGTGTCTTACCGGGTTGGACTCAAGACGATAGTTACCGGATAAGGCGCAGCGGTCGGGCTGAACGG
GGGGTTCGTGCACACAGCCCAGCTTGGAGCGAACGACCTACACCGAACTGAGATACCTACAGCGTGAGCT
ATGAGAAAGCGCCACGCTTCCCGAAGGGAGAAAGGCGGACAGGTATCCGGTAAGCGGCAGGGTCGGAACA
GGAGAGCGCACGAGGGAGCTTCCAGGGGGAAACGCCTGGTATCTTTATAGTCCTGTCGGGTTTCGCCACC
TCTGACTTGAGCGTCGATTTTTGTGATGCTCGTCAGGGGGGCGGAGCCTATGGAAAAACGCCAGCAACGC
GGCCTTTTTACGGTTCCTGGCCTTTTGCTGGCCTTTTGCTCACATGTTCTTTCCTGCGTTATCCCCTGAT
TCTGTGGATAACCGTATTACCGCCTTTGAGTGAGCTGATACCGCTCGCCGCAGCCGAACGACCGAGCGCA
GCGAGTCAGTGAGCGAGGAAGCGGAAGAGCGCCCAATACGCAAACCGCCTCTCCCCGCGCGTTGGCCGAT
TCATTAATGCAGCTGGCACGACAGGTTTCCCGACTGGAAAGCGGGCAGTGAGCGCAACGCAATTAATGTG
AGTTAGCTCACTCATTAGGCACCCCAGGCTTTACACTTTATGCTTCCGGCTCGTATGTTGTGTGGAATTG
TGAGCGGATAACAATTTCACACAGGAAACAGCTATGACCATGATTACGCCAAGCGCGCAATTAACCCTCA
CTAAAGGGAACAAAAGCTGGAGCTGCAAGC
