>Addgene plasmid #142949 | TFORF2484 | depositor partial sequence | sequence record 280985 | Insert
ACCGCCACCATGGAGGAGCTGAGCAGCGTGGGCGAGCAGGTCTTCGCCGCCGAGTGCATCCTGAGCAAGC
GGCTCCGCAAGGGCAAGCTGGAGTACCTGGTCAAGTGGCGCGGCTGGTCCTCCAAACATAACAGCTGGGA
GCCGGAGGAGAACATCCTGGACCCGAGGCTGCTCCTGGCCTTCCAGAAGAAGGAACATGAGAAGGAGGTG
CAGAACCGGAAGAGAGGCAAGAGGCCGAGAGGCCGGCCAAGGAAGCTCACTGCCATGTCCTCCTGCAGCC
GGCGCTCCAAGCTCAAGGTGGGTGGCTGCGCTGGGTATGCTGACCCCACCTCCCAGCACCCCCTTGGCGT
AGGGGGCAGGCAGAGGGAGGGTTTGGGGCCCTCAGGAAGGGGGTGGCACTTCTGCCAACAGTCTGTCCCT
CTACTCGGAAAACAGGAGCCCCCTTTCTTCCTGTCTCTCAGCTTCTGCTGCCAGGGGCCCCAGCCGGCTG
AGAGTTCCTCCCCGCCCCTCCCAGGGGCTTCCTGCTTCAGCCTGTCCTGCACGCCTCTCTGCTGGGTGGC
AGGGTCAAACTGCTGCAGACAAGCACTCTTCCCTCCCAGGGGGTCCTTGGGGGACGGAAAGGAACAGGAA
GCATGCGTACAGTAGTAATGAACTAGTCCGTAACTTGAAAGTATTTCGATTTCTTGGCTTTATATATCTT
GTGGAAAGGACGATATAATATCTAACGGTGGGTTTAC
