>Addgene plasmid #142949 | TFORF2484 | depositor partial sequence | sequence record 280986 | Barcode
TATAATATCTAACGGTGGGTTTAC
